Addgene plasmid #78006: PRPS2 gRNA (BRDN0001487102)
Purpose: 3rd generation lentiviral gRNA plasmid targeting human PRPS2
Depositing lab: John Doench & David Root. Depositing organization: Broad Institute. Publication: Optimized sgRNA design to maximize activity and minimize off-target effects of CRISPR-Cas9. Doench JG, Fusi N, Sullender M, Hegde M, Vaimberg EW, Donovan KF, Smith I, Tothova Z, Wilen C, Orchard R, Virgin HW, Listgarten J, Root DE. Nat Biotechnol. 2016 Jan 18. doi: 10.1038/nbt.3437. PubMed 26780180.
Backbone
  Vector backbone: lentiGuide-Puro
  Backbone manufacturer: Zhang Lab (Addgene plasmid # 52963)
  Vector type: Mammalian Expression, Lentiviral, CRISPR
  Selectable markers: Puromycin
Growth in bacteria
  Bacterial resistance: Ampicillin, 100 μg/mL
  Growth temperature: 37°C
  Growth strain: DH5alpha
  Copy number: High Copy
Gene/Insert
  Gene/Insert name: PRPS2 (alt names: PRPS2; NM_001039091.2)
  gRNA/shRNA sequence: TGCAGGCATTGATCATGATG
  Species: H. sapiens (human)
  Entrez Gene: PRPS2 (a.k.a. PRSII)
  Promoter: hU6
  Cloning method: Unknown
  Sequencing primers: 5′ U6-F; 3′ pS2-R
Terms and licenses: Academic/Nonprofit Terms; Industry Terms: Not Available to Industry
Depositor comments: The gRNA was designed to target the following Genbank reference sequence(s): NM_001039091.2,NM_002765.4. Note that this plasmid does NOT contain Cas9. It should be used in conjunction with lentiCas9-Blast (Addgene #52962) or otherwise with cell lines already expressing Cas9. Browse the full kinome gRNA library at http://www.addgene.org/pooled-library/broadgpp-human-kinome/ or visit http://www.broadinstitute.org/rnai/public/ for detailed protocols and information.
How to cite: PRPS2 gRNA (BRDN0001487102) was a gift from John Doench & David Root (Addgene plasmid # 78006 ; http://n2t.net/addgene:78006 ; RRID:Addgene_78006)
