[The description below was written by a language model from this plasmid's Addgene catalogue record and pLannotate feature annotations shown in this document.]
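Description:
PRPS2 gRNA (BRDN0001487102) is a third-generation lentiviral CRISPR guide plasmid built on the lentiGuide-Puro backbone and designed to target human PRPS2, with the guide chosen against two PRPS2 reference transcripts. It is maintained in E. coli as a high-copy plasmid through a ColE1/pUC-type origin and selected with ampicillin via the β-lactamase gene. The backbone also carries an f1 origin, an SV40 origin and poly(A) signal, and remnants of lac and phage-promoter cloning elements that play no role in the payload.

The transfer cassette is framed by an RSV promoter fused to a truncated HIV-1 5' LTR, which drives Tat-independent production of the viral genome in packaging cells, and a self-inactivating ΔU3 3' LTR that silences LTR promoter activity after integration. The Ψ packaging signal with adjoining gag sequence, the Rev response element and the cPPT/CTS support encapsidation, nuclear export of the unspliced genomic RNA and efficient transduction. Within this frame, a human U6 RNA polymerase III promoter transcribes the PRPS2-specific spacer joined to the Streptococcus pyogenes Cas9 guide scaffold. A separate EF-1α promoter with its first intron expresses puromycin N-acetyltransferase, followed by a WPRE to enhance transcript expression, so that transduced mammalian cells can be selected with puromycin.

The plasmid does not encode Cas9, so it must be paired with a separate Cas9 lentiviral vector or used in cells that already express Cas9 in order to disrupt PRPS2. It is an individual clone corresponding to a guide from a human kinome gRNA library developed alongside work on optimised sgRNA design rules.
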