Features (pLannotate 1.2.2; 29 found; start..end, strand, type, name):
     14..80      +  CDS            small t antigen (fragment): SV40 (simian virus 40) small t antigen
    106..317     +  promoter       EF-1α core promoter: core promoter for human elongation factor EF-1α
    318..1256    +  intron         EF-1α intron A: intron upstream of the start codon of human EF-1α
   1278..1877    +  CDS            PuroR (fragment): puromycin N-acetyltransferase; pac from Streptomyces; confers resistance to puromycin
   1893..2481    +  misc_feature   WPRE: woodchuck hepatitis virus posttranscriptional regulatory element
   2532..2551    +  misc_feature   cPPT/CTS (fragment): central polypurine tract and central termination sequence of HIV-1
   2553..2786    +  LTR            3' LTR (ΔU3): self-inactivating 3' long terminal repeat (LTR) from HIV-1
   2864..2985    +  polyA_signal   SV40 poly(A) signal: SV40 polyadenylation signal
   3025..3160    +  rep_origin     SV40 ori: SV40 origin of replication
   3181..3199    -  promoter       T7 promoter: promoter for bacteriophage T7 RNA polymerase
   3207..3362    +  CDS            lacZα (fragment): LacZα fragment of β-galactosidase; lacZ fragment
   3367..3795    +  rep_origin     f1 ori (sequence partly withheld): f1 bacteriophage origin of replication; arrow indicates direction of (+) strand synthesis
   3848..3952    +  promoter       AmpR promoter: bla
   3953..4813    +  CDS            AmpR: β-lactamase; bla; confers resistance to ampicillin, carbenicillin, and related antibiotics
   4984..5572    +  rep_origin     ori: high-copy-number ColE1/pMB1/pBR322/pUC origin of replication
   5755..5847    +  CDS            lacI (fragment): lac repressor; lacI; The lac repressor binds to the lac operator to inhibit transcription in E. coli. This inhibition can be relieved by adding lactose or isopropyl-β-D-thiogalactopyranoside (IPTG).
   5860..5881    +  protein_bind   CAP binding site: CAP binding activates transcription in the presence of cAMP. E. coli catabolite activator protein
   5896..5926    +  promoter       lac promoter: promoter for the E. coli lac operon
   5934..5950    +  protein_bind   lac operator: The lac repressor binds to the lac operator to inhibit transcription in E. coli. This inhibition can be relieved by adding lactose or isopropyl-β-D-thiogalactopyranoside (IPTG). lac repressor encoded by lacI
   5995..6013    +  promoter       T3 promoter: promoter for bacteriophage T3 RNA polymerase
   6041..6267    +  promoter       RSV promoter: Rous sarcoma virus enhancer/promoter
   6268..6448    +  LTR            5' LTR (truncated): truncated 5' long terminal repeat (LTR) from HIV-1
   6495..6620    +  misc_feature   HIV-1 Ψ: packaging signal of human immunodeficiency virus type 1
   6604..6967    +  CDS            HIV-1 gag (fragment): gag protein from human immunodeficiency virus 1; gag
   7113..7346    +  misc_feature   RRE: The Rev response element (RRE) of HIV-1 allows for Rev-dependent mRNA export from the nucleus to the cytoplasm.
   7723..7749    +  CDS            Rev (fragment): human immunodeficiency virus 1 (HIV-1) Rev protein; rev; enhances nuclear export of unspliced and incompletely spliced viral mRNAs
   7753..7993    +  promoter       U6 promoter: RNA polymerase III promoter for human U6 snRNA
   8023..8098    +  misc_RNA       gRNA scaffold: guide RNA scaffold for the Streptococcus pyogenes CRISPR/Cas9 system
   8154..8271    +  misc_feature   cPPT/CTS: central polypurine tract and central termination sequence of HIV-1
>Addgene plasmid #78006 | PRPS2 gRNA (BRDN0001487102) | addgene full sequence | sequence record 188820 | Addgene Assembled Sequence
CCCGGGTGCAAAGATGGATAAAGTTTTAAACAGAGAGGAATCTTTGCAGCTAATGGACCTTCTAGGTCTT
GAAAGGAGTGGGAATTGGCTCCGGTGCCCGTCAGTGGGCAGAGCGCACATCGCCCACAGTCCCCGAGAAG
TTGGGGGGAGGGGTCGGCAATTGATCCGGTGCCTAGAGAAGGTGGCGCGGGGTAAACTGGGAAAGTGATG
TCGTGTACTGGCTCCGCCTTTTTCCCGAGGGTGGGGGAGAACCGTATATAAGTGCAGTAGTCGCCGTGAA
CGTTCTTTTTCGCAACGGGTTTGCCGCCAGAACACAGGTAAGTGCCGTGTGTGGTTCCCGCGGGCCTGGC
CTCTTTACGGGTTATGGCCCTTGCGTGCCTTGAATTACTTCCACCTGGCTGCAGTACGTGATTCTTGATC
CCGAGCTTCGGGTTGGAAGTGGGTGGGAGAGTTCGAGGCCTTGCGCTTAAGGAGCCCCTTCGCCTCGTGC
TTGAGTTGAGGCCTGGCCTGGGCGCTGGGGCCGCCGCGTGCGAATCTGGTGGCACCTTCGCGCCTGTCTC
GCTGCTTTCGATAAGTCTCTAGCCATTTAAAATTTTTGATGACCTGCTGCGACGCTTTTTTTCTGGCAAG
ATAGTCTTGTAAATGCGGGCCAAGATCTGCACACTGGTATTTCGGTTTTTGGGGCCGCGGGCGGCGACGG
GGCCCGTGCGTCCCAGCGCACATGTTCGGCGAGGCGGGGCCTGCGAGCGCGGCCACCGAGAATCGGACGG
GGGTAGTCTCAAGCTGGCCGGCCTGCTCTGGTGCCTGGCCTCGCGCCGCCGTGTATCGCCCCGCCCTGGG
CGGCAAGGCTGGCCCGGTCGGCACCAGTTGCGTGAGCGGAAAGATGGCCGCTTCCCGGCCCTGCTGCAGG
GAGCTCAAAATGGAGGACGCGGCGCTCGGGAGAGCGGGCGGGTGAGTCACCCACACAAAGGAAAAGGGCC
TTTCCGTCCTCAGCCGTCGCTTCATGTGACTCCACGGAGTACCGGGCGCCGTCCAGGCACCTCGATTAGT
TCTCGAGCTTTTGGAGTACGTCGTCTTTAGGTTGGGGGGAGGGGTTTTATGCGATGGAGTTTCCCCACAC
TGAGTGGGTGGAGACTGAAGTTAGGCCAGCTTGGCACTTGATGTAATTCTCCTTGGAATTTGCCCTTTTT
GAGTTTGGATCTTGGTTCATTCTCAAGCCTCAGACAGTGGTTCAAAGTTTTTTTCTTCCATTTCAGGTGT
CGTGACGTACGGCCACCATGACCGAGTACAAGCCCACGGTGCGCCTCGCCACCCGCGACGACGTCCCCAG
GGCCGTACGCACCCTCGCCGCCGCGTTCGCCGACTACCCCGCCACGCGCCACACCGTCGATCCGGACCGC
CACATCGAGCGGGTCACCGAGCTGCAAGAACTCTTCCTCACGCGCGTCGGGCTCGACATCGGCAAGGTGT
GGGTCGCGGACGACGGCGCCGCCGTGGCGGTCTGGACCACGCCGGAGAGCGTCGAAGCGGGGGCGGTGTT
CGCCGAGATCGGCCCGCGCATGGCCGAGTTGAGCGGTTCCCGGCTGGCCGCGCAGCAACAGATGGAAGGC
CTCCTGGCGCCGCACCGGCCCAAGGAGCCCGCGTGGTTCCTGGCCACCGTCGGAGTCTCGCCCGACCACC
AGGGCAAGGGTCTGGGCAGCGCCGTCGTGCTCCCCGGAGTGGAGGCGGCCGAGCGCGCCGGGGTGCCCGC
CTTCCTGGAGACCTCCGCGCCCCGCAACCTCCCCTTCTACGAGCGGCTCGGCTTCACCGTCACCGCCGAC
GTCGAGGTGCCCGAAGGACCGCGCACCTGGTGCATGACCCGCAAGCCCGGTGCCTGAACGCGTTAAGTCG
ACAATCAACCTCTGGATTACAAAATTTGTGAAAGATTGACTGGTATTCTTAACTATGTTGCTCCTTTTAC
GCTATGTGGATACGCTGCTTTAATGCCTTTGTATCATGCTATTGCTTCCCGTATGGCTTTCATTTTCTCC
TCCTTGTATAAATCCTGGTTGCTGTCTCTTTATGAGGAGTTGTGGCCCGTTGTCAGGCAACGTGGCGTGG
TGTGCACTGTGTTTGCTGACGCAACCCCCACTGGTTGGGGCATTGCCACCACCTGTCAGCTCCTTTCCGG
GACTTTCGCTTTCCCCCTCCCTATTGCCACGGCGGAACTCATCGCCGCCTGCCTTGCCCGCTGCTGGACA
GGGGCTCGGCTGTTGGGCACTGACAATTCCGTGGTGTTGTCGGGGAAATCATCGTCCTTTCCTTGGCTGC
TCGCCTGTGTTGCCACCTGGATTCTGCGCGGGACGTCCTTCTGCTACGTCCCTTCGGCCCTCAATCCAGC
GGACCTTCCTTCCCGCGGCCTGCTGCCGGCTCTGCGGCCTCTTCCGCGTCTTCGCCTTCGCCCTCAGACG
AGTCGGATCTCCCTTTGGGCCGCCTCCCCGCGTCGACTTTAAGACCAATGACTTACAAGGCAGCTGTAGA
TCTTAGCCACTTTTTAAAAGAAAAGGGGGGACTGGAAGGGCTAATTCACTCCCAACGAAGACAAGATCTG
CTTTTTGCTTGTACTGGGTCTCTCTGGTTAGACCAGATCTGAGCCTGGGAGCTCTCTGGCTAACTAGGGA
ACCCACTGCTTAAGCCTCAATAAAGCTTGCCTTGAGTGCTTCAAGTAGTGTGTGCCCGTCTGTTGTGTGA
CTCTGGTAACTAGAGATCCCTCAGACCCTTTTAGTCAGTGTGGAAAATCTCTAGCAGTACGTATAGTAGT
TCATGTCATCTTATTATTCAGTATTTATAACTTGCAAAGAAATGAATATCAGAGAGTGAGAGGAACTTGT
TTATTGCAGCTTATAATGGTTACAAATAAAGCAATAGCATCACAAATTTCACAAATAAAGCATTTTTTTC
ACTGCATTCTAGTTGTGGTTTGTCCAAACTCATCAATGTATCTTATCATGTCTGGCTCTAGCTATCCCGC
CCCTAACTCCGCCCATCCCGCCCCTAACTCCGCCCAGTTCCGCCCATTCTCCGCCCCATGGCTGACTAAT
TTTTTTTATTTATGCAGAGGCCGAGGCCGCCTCGGCCTCTGAGCTATTCCAGAAGTAGTGAGGAGGCTTT
TTTGGAGGCCTAGGGACGTACCCAATTCGCCCTATAGTGAGTCGTATTACGCGCGCTCACTGGCCGTCGT
TTTACAACGTCGTGACTGGGAAAACCCTGGCGTTACCCAACTTAATCGCCTTGCAGCACATCCCCCTTTC
GCCAGCTGGCGTAATAGCGAAGAGGCCCGCACCGATCGCCCTTCCCAACAGTTGCGCAGCCTGAATGGCG
AATGGG
[124 nt withheld, positions 3367-3490]
C
[91 nt withheld, positions 3492-3582]
A
[49 nt withheld, positions 3584-3632]
CCTTTGACGTTGGAGTCCACGTTCTTT
[37 nt withheld, positions 3660-3696]
ACCCTATCTCGGTCTATTCTTTTGATTTATAAGGGATTTTGCCGATTTCGGCCTATTGGTTAAAAAATGA
GCTGATTTAACAAAAATTTAACGCGAATTTTAACAAAATATTAACGCTTACAATTTAGGTGGCACTTTTC
GGGGAAATGTGCGCGGAACCCCTATTTGTTTATTTTTCTAAATACATTCAAATATGTATCCGCTCATGAG
ACAATAACCCTGATAAATGCTTCAATAATATTGAAAAAGGAAGAGTATGAGTATTCAACATTTCCGTGTC
GCCCTTATTCCCTTTTTTGCGGCATTTTGCCTTCCTGTTTTTGCTCACCCAGAAACGCTGGTGAAAGTAA
AAGATGCTGAAGATCAGTTGGGTGCACGAGTGGGTTACATCGAACTGGATCTCAACAGCGGTAAGATCCT
TGAGAGTTTTCGCCCCGAAGAACGTTTTCCAATGATGAGCACTTTTAAAGTTCTGCTATGTGGCGCGGTA
TTATCCCGTATTGACGCCGGGCAAGAGCAACTCGGTCGCCGCATACACTATTCTCAGAATGACTTGGTTG
AGTACTCACCAGTCACAGAAAAGCATCTTACGGATGGCATGACAGTAAGAGAATTATGCAGTGCTGCCAT
AACCATGAGTGATAACACTGCGGCCAACTTACTTCTGACAACGATCGGAGGACCGAAGGAGCTAACCGCT
TTTTTGCACAACATGGGGGATCATGTAACTCGCCTTGATCGTTGGGAACCGGAGCTGAATGAAGCCATAC
CAAACGACGAGCGTGACACCACGATGCCTGTAGCAATGGCAACAACGTTGCGCAAACTATTAACTGGCGA
ACTACTTACTCTAGCTTCCCGGCAACAATTAATAGACTGGATGGAGGCGGATAAAGTTGCAGGACCACTT
CTGCGCTCGGCCCTTCCGGCTGGCTGGTTTATTGCTGATAAATCTGGAGCCGGTGAGCGTGGGTCTCGCG
GTATCATTGCAGCACTGGGGCCAGATGGTAAGCCCTCCCGTATCGTAGTTATCTACACGACGGGGAGTCA
GGCAACTATGGATGAACGAAATAGACAGATCGCTGAGATAGGTGCCTCACTGATTAAGCATTGGTAACTG
TCAGACCAAGTTTACTCATATATACTTTAGATTGATTTAAAACTTCATTTTTAATTTAAAAGGATCTAGG
TGAAGATCCTTTTTGATAATCTCATGACCAAAATCCCTTAACGTGAGTTTTCGTTCCACTGAGCGTCAGA
CCCCGTAGAAAAGATCAAAGGATCTTCTTGAGATCCTTTTTTTCTGCGCGTAATCTGCTGCTTGCAAACA
AAAAAACCACCGCTACCAGCGGTGGTTTGTTTGCCGGATCAAGAGCTACCAACTCTTTTTCCGAAGGTAA
CTGGCTTCAGCAGAGCGCAGATACCAAATACTGTTCTTCTAGTGTAGCCGTAGTTAGGCCACCACTTCAA
GAACTCTGTAGCACCGCCTACATACCTCGCTCTGCTAATCCTGTTACCAGTGGCTGCTGCCAGTGGCGAT
AAGTCGTGTCTTACCGGGTTGGACTCAAGACGATAGTTACCGGATAAGGCGCAGCGGTCGGGCTGAACGG
GGGGTTCGTGCACACAGCCCAGCTTGGAGCGAACGACCTACACCGAACTGAGATACCTACAGCGTGAGCT
ATGAGAAAGCGCCACGCTTCCCGAAGGGAGAAAGGCGGACAGGTATCCGGTAAGCGGCAGGGTCGGAACA
GGAGAGCGCACGAGGGAGCTTCCAGGGGGAAACGCCTGGTATCTTTATAGTCCTGTCGGGTTTCGCCACC
TCTGACTTGAGCGTCGATTTTTGTGATGCTCGTCAGGGGGGCGGAGCCTATGGAAAAACGCCAGCAACGC
GGCCTTTTTACGGTTCCTGGCCTTTTGCTGGCCTTTTGCTCACATGTTCTTTCCTGCGTTATCCCCTGAT
TCTGTGGATAACCGTATTACCGCCTTTGAGTGAGCTGATACCGCTCGCCGCAGCCGAACGACCGAGCGCA
GCGAGTCAGTGAGCGAGGAAGCGGAAGAGCGCCCAATACGCAAACCGCCTCTCCCCGCGCGTTGGCCGAT
TCATTAATGCAGCTGGCACGACAGGTTTCCCGACTGGAAAGCGGGCAGTGAGCGCAACGCAATTAATGTG
AGTTAGCTCACTCATTAGGCACCCCAGGCTTTACACTTTATGCTTCCGGCTCGTATGTTGTGTGGAATTG
TGAGCGGATAACAATTTCACACAGGAAACAGCTATGACCATGATTACGCCAAGCGCGCAATTAACCCTCA
CTAAAGGGAACAAAAGCTGGAGCTGCAAGCTTAATGTAGTCTTATGCAATACTCTTGTAGTCTTGCAACA
TGGTAACGATGAGTTAGCAACATGCCTTACAAGGAGAGAAAAAGCACCGTGCATGCCGATTGGTGGAAGT
AAGGTGGTACGATCGTGCCTTATTAGGAAGGCAACAGACGGGTCTGACATGGATTGGACGAACCACTGAA
TTGCCGCATTGCAGAGATATTGTATTTAAGTGCCTAGCTCGATACATAAACGGGTCTCTCTGGTTAGACC
AGATCTGAGCCTGGGAGCTCTCTGGCTAACTAGGGAACCCACTGCTTAAGCCTCAATAAAGCTTGCCTTG
AGTGCTTCAAGTAGTGTGTGCCCGTCTGTTGTGTGACTCTGGTAACTAGAGATCCCTCAGACCCTTTTAG
TCAGTGTGGAAAATCTCTAGCAGTGGCGCCCGAACAGGGACTTGAAAGCGAAAGGGAAACCAGAGGAGCT
CTCTCGACGCAGGACTCGGCTTGCTGAAGCGCGCACGGCAAGAGGCGAGGGGCGGCGACTGGTGAGTACG
CCAAAAATTTTGACTAGCGGAGGCTAGAAGGAGAGAGATGGGTGCGAGAGCGTCAGTATTAAGCGGGGGA
GAATTAGATCGCGATGGGAAAAAATTCGGTTAAGGCCAGGGGGAAAGAAAAAATATAAATTAAAACATAT
AGTATGGGCAAGCAGGGAGCTAGAACGATTCGCAGTTAATCCTGGCCTGTTAGAAACATCAGAAGGCTGT
AGACAAATACTGGGACAGCTACAACCATCCCTTCAGACAGGATCAGAAGAACTTAGATCATTATATAATA
CAGTAGCAACCCTCTATTGTGTGCATCAAAGGATAGAGATAAAAGACACCAAGGAAGCTTTAGACAAGAT
AGAGGAAGAGCAAAACAAAAGTAAGACCACCGCACAGCAAGCGGCCGCTGATCTTCAGACCTGGAGGAGG
AGATATGAGGGACAATTGGAGAAGTGAATTATATAAATATAAAGTAGTAAAAATTGAACCATTAGGAGTA
GCACCCACCAAGGCAAAGAGAAGAGTGGTGCAGAGAGAAAAAAGAGCAGTGGGAATAGGAGCTTTGTTCC
TTGGGTTCTTGGGAGCAGCAGGAAGCACTATGGGCGCAGCGTCAATGACGCTGACGGTACAGGCCAGACA
ATTATTGTCTGGTATAGTGCAGCAGCAGAACAATTTGCTGAGGGCTATTGAGGCGCAACAGCATCTGTTG
CAACTCACAGTCTGGGGCATCAAGCAGCTCCAGGCAAGAATCCTGGCTGTGGAAAGATACCTAAAGGATC
AACAGCTCCTGGGGATTTGGGGTTGCTCTGGAAAACTCATTTGCACCACTGCTGTGCCTTGGAATGCTAG
TTGGAGTAATAAATCTCTGGAACAGATTTGGAATCACACGACCTGGATGGAGTGGGACAGAGAAATTAAC
AATTACACAAGCTTAATACACTCCTTAATTGAAGAATCGCAAAACCAGCAAGAAAAGAATGAACAAGAAT
TATTGGAATTAGATAAATGGGCAAGTTTGTGGAATTGGTTTAACATAACAAATTGGCTGTGGTATATAAA
ATTATTCATAATGATAGTAGGAGGCTTGGTAGGTTTAAGAATAGTTTTTGCTGTACTTTCTATAGTGAAT
AGAGTTAGGCAGGGATATTCACCATTATCGTTTCAGACCCACCTCCCAACCCCGAGGGGACCCAGAGAGG
GCCTATTTCCCATGATTCCTTCATATTTGCATATACGATACAAGGCTGTTAGAGAGATAATTAGAATTAA
TTTGACTGTAAACACAAAGATATTAGTACAAAATACGTGACGTAGAAAGTAATAATTTCTTGGGTAGTTT
GCAGTTTTAAAATTATGTTTTAAAATGGACTATCATATGCTTACCGTAACTTGAAAGTATTTCGATTTCT
TGGCTTTATATATCTTGTGGAAAGGACGAAACACCGTGCAGGCATTGATCATGATGGTTTTAGAGCTAGA
AATAGCAAGTTAAAATAAGGCTAGTCCGTTATCAACTTGAAAAAGTGGCACCGAGTCGGTGCTTTTTTAA
GCTTGGCGTAACTAGATCTTGAGACAAATGGCAGTATTCATCCACAATTTTAAAAGAAAAGGGGGGATTG
GGGGGTACAGTGCAGGGGAAAGAATAGTAGACATAATAGCAACAGACATACAAACTAAAGAATTACAAAA
ACAAATTACAAAAATTCAAAATTTTCGGGTTTATTACAGGGACAGCAGAGATCCACTTTGGCGCCGGCTC
GAGGGGG
