>Addgene plasmid #78006 | PRPS2 gRNA (BRDN0001487102) | depositor partial sequence | sequence record 145465 | Target Sequence
TGCAGGCATTGATCATGATG
