>Addgene plasmid #78006 | PRPS2 gRNA (BRDN0001487102) | addgene partial sequence | sequence record 188819 | hU6-F
GTGACGTAGAAAGTAATAATTTCTTGGGTAGTTTGCAGTTTTAAAATTATGTTTTAAAATGGACTATCAT
ATGCTTACCGTAACTTGAAAGTATTTCGATTTCTTGGCTTTATATATCTTGTGGAAAGGACGAAACACCG
TGCAGGCATTGATCATGATGGTTTTAGAGCTAGAAATAGCAAGTTAAAATAAGGCTAGTCCGTTATCAAC
TTGAAAAAGTGGCACCGAGTCGGTGCTTTTTTAAGCTTGGCGTAACTAGATCTTGAGACAAATGGCAGTA
TTCATCCACAATTTTAAAAGAAAAGGGGGGATTGGGGGGTACAGTGCAGGGGAAAGAATAGTAGACATAA
TAGCAACAGACATACAAACTAAAGAATTACAAAAACAAATTACAAAAATTCAAAATTTTCGGGTTTATTA
CAGGGACAGCAGAGATCCACTTTGGCGCCGGCTCGAGGGGGCCCGGGTGCAAAGATGGATAAAGTTTTAA
ACAGAGAGGAATCTTTGCAGCTAATGGACCTTCTAGGTCTTGAAAGGAGTGGGAATTGGCTCCGGTGCCC
GTCAGTGGGC
